Addgene plasmid #214151: pMRX-HA-hSTING (S366A)
Purpose: Retroviral transduction of STING
Depositing lab: Nan Yan. Depositing organization: University of Texas Southwestern Medical Center. Publication: Interferon-Independent Activities of Mammalian STING Mediate Antiviral Response and Tumor Immune Evasion. Wu J, Dobbs N, Yang K, Yan N. Immunity. 2020 Jul 14;53(1):115-126.e5. doi: 10.1016/j.immuni.2020.06.009. Epub 2020 Jul 7. PubMed 32640258.
Backbone
  Vector backbone: pMRX
  Vector type: Retroviral
  Selectable markers: Blasticidin
Growth in bacteria
  Bacterial resistance: Ampicillin, 100 μg/mL
  Growth temperature: 37°C
  Growth strain: NEB Stable
  Copy number: High Copy
Gene/Insert
  Gene/Insert name: STING (S366A)
  Species: H. sapiens (human)
  Mutation: S366A
  Entrez Gene: STING1 (a.k.a. ERIS, MITA, MPYS, NET23, SAVI, STING, STING-beta, TMEM173, hMITA, hSTING)
  Tag / fusion protein: HA (N terminal on insert)
  Cloning method: Gibson Cloning
  Sequencing primers: 5′ TGGACCATCCTCTAGACTG; 3′ CGATACTTGGCGTAATCAT
Terms and licenses: Academic/Nonprofit Terms; Industry Terms: Not Available to Industry
How to cite: pMRX-HA-hSTING (S366A) was a gift from Nan Yan (Addgene plasmid # 214151 ; http://n2t.net/addgene:214151 ; RRID:Addgene_214151)
