[The description below was written by a language model from this plasmid's Addgene catalogue record and pLannotate feature annotations shown in this document.]
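Description:
pMRX-HA-hSTING (S366A) is a Moloney murine leukemia virus-based retroviral transfer plasmid built on the pMRX backbone for stable expression of a mutant human STING (STING1, also known as TMEM173/MITA/ERIS) in mammalian cells. In bacteria it is maintained through a high-copy ColE1/pUC-type origin and selected with ampicillin via the β-lactamase gene. The annotated sequence is about 7.1 kb; a short lacI fragment in the backbone appears to be a cloning remnant.

The viral cassette lies on the reverse strand of the sequence record. At its 5′ end, a CMV enhancer is joined to partial MMLV LTR sequence, an arrangement that typically drives strong transcription of the viral genome in packaging cells. This is followed by the MMLV Ψ packaging signal, a truncated gag lacking its start codon (which extends the packaging signal), and a pol region fragment carrying the splice acceptor. Downstream sits the STING coding sequence with an N-terminal HA epitope tag for detection, then an EMCV IRES and the bsr blasticidin S deaminase gene, and finally the 3′ MMLV LTR. No separate internal promoter is annotated, so HA-STING and bsr are presumably translated from a single bicistronic LTR-driven transcript, linking blasticidin resistance to transgene expression in transduced cells.

The insert carries the S366A substitution. Serine 366 in the C-terminal tail of STING is generally known as the TBK1 phosphorylation site needed to recruit IRF3, so this mutant is commonly used to disable interferon induction. That fits the associated study of interferon-independent STING activities, although the record states the purpose only as retroviral transduction of STING.
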