Features (pLannotate 1.2.2; 15 found; start..end, strand, type, name):
    381..676     -  LTR            3' LTR (ΔU3) (fragment): self-inactivating 3' long terminal repeat (LTR) from Moloney murine leukemia virus
    677..1056    -  enhancer       CMV enhancer: human cytomegalovirus immediate early enhancer
   1244..1348    +  promoter       AmpR promoter: bla
   1349..2209    +  CDS            AmpR: β-lactamase; bla; confers resistance to ampicillin, carbenicillin, and related antibiotics
   2373..2961    +  rep_origin     ori: high-copy-number ColE1/pMB1/pBR322/pUC origin of replication
   3144..3196    +  CDS            lacI (fragment): lac repressor; lacI; The lac repressor binds to the lac operator to inhibit transcription in E. coli. This inhibition can be relieved by adding lactose or isopropyl-β-D-thiogalactopyranoside (IPTG).
   3262..3731    -  LTR            LTR: long terminal repeat from Moloney murine leukemia virus
   3732..3853    -  LTR            3' LTR (ΔU3) (fragment): self-inactivating 3' long terminal repeat (LTR) from Moloney murine leukemia virus
   3907..4326    -  CDS            bsr: BSR_BACCE - Experimental evidence at protein level: Swiss-Prot protein existence level 1. Catalyzes the deamination of the cytosine moiety of the antibiotics blasticidin S, cytomycin and acetylblasticidin S. From Bacillus cereus.
   4335..4896    -  misc_feature   IRES: internal ribosome entry site (IRES) of the encephalomyocarditis virus (EMCV)
   5031..6167    -  CDS            STING1: STING_HUMAN - Also known as ERIS From Homo sapiens (Human).
   6168..6194    -  CDS            HA: HA (human influenza hemagglutinin) epitope tag
   6206..6580    -  misc_feature   pol region: Moloney murine leukemia virus (MMLV) pol region containing the splice acceptor site
   6590..7006    -  CDS            gag (truncated): truncated Moloney murine leukemia virus (MMLV) gag gene lacking the start codon
   7071..318     -  misc_feature   MMLV Ψ (across the origin): packaging signal of Moloney murine leukemia virus (MMLV)
>Addgene plasmid #214151 | pMRX-HA-hSTING (S366A) | addgene full sequence | sequence record 429172 | Addgene NGS Result
AAAGCAAAAATTCAGACGGAGGCGGGAACTGTTTTAGGTTCTCGTCTCCTACCAGAACCACATATCCCTC
CTCTAAGGGGGGTGCACCAAAGAGTCCAAAACGATCGGGATTTTTGGACTCAGGTCGGGCCACAAAAACG
GCCCCCGAAGTCCCTGGGACGTCTCCCAGGGTTGCGGCCGGGTGTTCCGAACTCGTCAGTTCCACCACGG
GTCCGCCAGATACAGAGCTAGTTAGCTAACTAGTACCGACGCAGGCGCATAAAATCAGTCATAGACACTA
GACAATCGGACAGACACAGATAAGTTGCTGGCCAGCTTACCTCCCGGTGGTGGGTCGGTGGTCCCTGGGC
AGGGGTCTCCCGATCCCGGACGAGCCCCCAAATGAAAGACCCCCGCTGACGGGTAGTCAATCACTCAGAG
GAGACCCTCCCAAGGAACAGCGAGACCACAAGTCGGATGCAACTGCAAGAGGGTTTATTGGATACACGGG
TACCCGGGCGACTCAGTCAATCGGAGGACTGGCGCGCCGAGTGAGGGGTTGTGGGCTCTTTTATTGAGCT
CGGGGAGCAGAAGCGCGCGAACAGAAGCGAGAAGCGAACTGATTGGTTAGTTCAAATAAGGCACAGGGTC
ATTTCAGGTCCTTGGGGCACCCTGGAAACATCTGATGGTTCTCTAGCATGGTAATAGCGATGACTAATAC
GTAGATGTACTGCCAAGTAGGAAAGTCCCATAAGGTCATGTACTGGGCATAATGCCAGGCGGGCCATTTA
CCGTCATTGACGTCAATAGGGGGCGTACTTGGCATATGATACACTTGATGTACTGCCAAGTGGGCAGTTT
ACCGTAAATACTCCACCCATTGACGTCAATGGAAAGTCCCTATTGGCGTTACTATGGGAACATACGTCAT
TATTGACGTCAATGGGCGGGGGTCGTTGGGCGGTCAGCCAGGCGGGCCATTTACCGTAAGTTATGTAACG
CGGAACTCCATATATGGGCTATGAACTAATGACCCCGTAATTGATTACTATTAATAACTAGTCAATAATC
AATGTCAACATGGCGGTAATGTTGGACATGAGCCAATATAAATGTACATATTATGATATGGATACAACGT
ATGCAATGGGCCAAGCTCCTCGAGTGAAGACGAAAGGGCCTCGTGATACGCCTATTTTTATAGGTTAATG
TCATGATAATAATGGTTTCTTAGACGTCAGGTGGCACTTTTCGGGGAAATGTGCGCGGAACCCCTATTTG
TTTATTTTTCTAAATACATTCAAATATGTATCCGCTCATGAGACAATAACCCTGATAAATGCTTCAATAA
TATTGAAAAAGGAAGAGTATGAGTATTCAACATTTCCGTGTCGCCCTTATTCCCTTTTTTGCGGCATTTT
GCCTTCCTGTTTTTGCTCACCCAGAAACGCTGGTGAAAGTAAAAGATGCTGAAGATCAGTTGGGTGCACG
AGTGGGTTACATCGAACTGGATCTCAACAGCGGTAAGATCCTTGAGAGTTTTCGCCCCGAAGAACGTTTT
CCAATGATGAGCACTTTTAAAGTTCTGCTATGTGGCGCGGTATTATCCCGTGTTGACGCCGGGCAAGAGC
AACTCGGTCGCCGCATACACTATTCTCAGAATGACTTGGTTGAGTACTCACCAGTCACAGAAAAGCATCT
TACGGATGGCATGACAGTAAGAGAATTATGCAGTGCTGCCATAACCATGAGTGATAACACTGCGGCCAAC
TTACTTCTGACAACGATCGGAGGACCGAAGGAGCTAACCGCTTTTTTGCACAACATGGGGGATCATGTAA
CTCGCCTTGATCGTTGGGAACCGGAGCTGAATGAAGCCATACCAAACGACGAGCGTGACACCACGATGCC
TGTAGCAATGGCAACAACGTTGCGCAAACTATTAACTGGCGAACTACTTACTCTAGCTTCCCGGCAACAA
TTAATAGACTGGATGGAGGCGGATAAAGTTGCAGGACCACTTCTGCGCTCGGCCCTTCCGGCTGGCTGGT
TTATTGCTGATAAATCTGGAGCCGGTGAGCGTGGGTCTCGCGGTATCATTGCAGCACTGGGGCCAGATGG
TAAGCCCTCCCGTATCGTAGTTATCTACACGACGGGGAGTCAGGCAACTATGGATGAACGAAATAGACAG
ATCGCTGAGATAGGTGCCTCACTGATTAAGCATTGGTAACTGTCAGACCAAGTTTACTCATATATACTTT
AGATTGATTTGCGGCCGGCCGCAAAAGGATCTAGGTGAAGATCCTTTTTGATAATCTCATGACCAAAATC
CCTTAACGTGAGTTTTCGTTCCACTGAGCGTCAGACCCCGTAGAAAAGATCAAAGGATCTTCTTGAGATC
CTTTTTTTCTGCGCGTAATCTGCTGCTTGCAAACAAAAAAACCACCGCTACCAGCGGTGGTTTGTTTGCC
GGATCAAGAGCTACCAACTCTTTTTCCGAAGGTAACTGGCTTCAGCAGAGCGCAGATACCAAATACTGTT
CTTCTAGTGTAGCCGTAGTTAGGCCACCACTTCAAGAACTCTGTAGCACCGCCTACATACCTCGCTCTGC
TAATCCTGTTACCAGTGGCTGCTGCCAGTGGCGATAAGTCGTGTCTTACCGGGTTGGACTCAAGACGATA
GTTACCGGATAAGGCGCAGCGGTCGGGCTGAACGGGGGGTTCGTGCACACAGCCCAGCTTGGAGCGAACG
ACCTACACCGAACTGAGATACCTACAGCGTGAGCTATGAGAAAGCGCCACGCTTCCCGAAGGGAGAAAGG
CGGACAGGTATCCGGTAAGCGGCAGGGTCGGAACAGGAGAGCGCACGAGGGAGCTTCCAGGGGGAAACGC
CTGGTATCTTTATAGTCCTGTCGGGTTTCGCCACCTCTGACTTGAGCGTCGATTTTTGTGATGCTCGTCA
GGGGGGCGGAGCCTATGGAAAAACGCCAGCAACGCGGCCTTTTTACGGTTCCTGGCCTTTTGCTGGCCTT
TTGCTCACATGTTCTTTCCTGCGTTATCCCCTGATTCTGTGGATAACCGTATTACCGCCTTTGAGTGAGC
TGATACCGCTCGCCGCAGCCGAACGACCGAGCGCAGCGAGTCAGTGAGCGAGGAAGCGGAAGAGCGCCCA
ATACGCAAACCGCCTCTCCCCGCGCGTTGGCCGATTCATTAATGCAACTATGGCCATTTAATGTAAATAC
TTAAGAAAAAAAACCAAATTAATTTTGATACATGCTGCATGTGAAAGACCCCCGCTGACGGGTAGTCAAT
CACTCAGAGGAGACCCTCCCAAGGAACAGCGAGACCACAAGTCGGATGCAACTGCAAGAGGGTTTATTGG
ATACACGGGTACCCGGGCGACTCAGTCAATCGGAGGACTGGCGCCCCGAGTGAGGGGTTGTGGGCTCTTT
TATTGAGCTCGGGGAGCAGAAGCGCGCGAACAGAAGCGAGAAGCGAACTGATTGGTTAGTTCAAATAAGG
CACAGGGTCATTTCAGGTCCTTGGGGCACCCTGGAAACATCTGATGGTTCTCTAGAAACTGCTGAGGGCT
GGACCGCATCTGGGGACCATCTGTTCTTGGCCCTGAGCCGGGGCAGGAACTGCTTACCACAGATATCCTG
TTTGGCCCATATTCAGCTGTTCCATCTGTTCTTGGCCCTGAGCCGGGGCAGGAACTGCTTACCACAGATA
TCCTGTTTGGCCCATATTCAGCTGTTCCATCTGTTCCTGACCTTGATCTGAACTTCTCTATTCTCAGTTA
TGTATTTTTCCATGCCTTGCAAAATGGCGTTACTTAAGCTAGCTTGCCAAACCTACAGGTGGGGTCTTTC
ATTCCCCCCTTTTTCTGGAGACTAAATAAAATCTTTTATTTTATCGTCGACTTTTAATTTCGGGTATATT
TGAGTGGAATGAGTTCTTCAATCGTAGTTTTGACTAACTTGCCATTCATTTCTATTAACACAAAACAATC
TGGTGCATAGTCTGAAATCAACTCCCTACACATACCACAAGGACTTACCACTCGAATACTTCTATCTACT
TCGTCAGAATAAGGGTGTCTAACAGCTACAATCGTGTCAAAATCCTTTTGTCCATTCGAAACTGCACTAC
CAATCGCAATGGCTTCTGCACAAACAGTTACTCGTCCTATATACGCTTCAATATGTACTGCCGAAATGAT
TTCTCCTGTTTTCGTACGAATTGCCGCTCCCACATGATGTTTATTATCCTCATAAAGCATTGTAATCTTC
TCTGTCGCTACTTCTACTAATTCTAGATCTTGTTGAGAAATGTTAAATGTTTTCATGACCATGGTATTAT
CGTGTTTTTCAAAGGAAAACCACGTCCCCGTGGTTCGGGGGGCCTAGACGTTTTTTTAACCTCGACTAAA
CACATGTAAAGCATGTGCACCGAGGCCCCAGATCAGATCCCATACAATGGGGTACCTTCTGGGCATCCTT
CAGCCCCTTGTTGAATACGCTTGAGGAGAGCCATTTGACTCTTTCCACAACTATCCAACTCACAACGTGG
CACTGGGGTTGTGCCGCCTTTGCAGGTGTATCTTATACACGTGGCTTTTGGCCGCAGAGGCACCTGTCGC
CAGGTGGGGGGTTCCGCTGCCTGCAAAGGGTCGCTACAGACGTTGTTTGTCTTCAAGAAGCTTCCAGAGG
AACTGCTTCCTTCACGACATTCAACAGACCTTGCATTCCTTTGGCGAGAGGGGAAAGACCCCTAGGAATG
CTCGTCAAGAAGACAGGGCCAGGTTTCCGGGCCCTCACATTGCCAAAAGACGGCAATATGGTGGAAAATA
ACATATAGACAAACGCACACCGGCCTTATTCCAAGCGGCTTCGGCCAGTAACGTTAGGGGGGGGGGGCGG
AATTGATCCCGCTAGAGGGAAACCGTTGCTAGCTTAAGTTAGTTAACAATTGTTACCGCGGCCGGCATGC
ATGACCATGATTACGCCAAGTATCGATTCCACGCGTTCCTGCGGCCGCTCCGAATTCTCAAGAGAAATCC
GTGCGGAGAGGGAGGGGCTTTTCCATTCCAGCGATGAGGAGCTCAGGCTCTTGGGACATCGTGGAGGTAC
TGGGCACCGCTGAGGTCTTCAAGCTGCCCACAGTAACCTCTTCCTTTTCCTCCTGCCGCAGGTGCCGGAG
AACCTCCTGGGACAGCGAGAAGCTGCTGTCATCTGCAGGTTCCTGGTAGGCAATGAGGCGGCAGTTGTTC
TGAGACTCAGGGGCATCTGCCAGGATGTCCTCAAGTGTCCGGCAGAAGAGTTTGGCCTGCTCAAGCCTAT
CCTCCCGGCTAAAGCCAGCTTGACTGTATTGTGACATGGCAAACAAAGTCTGCAAGGGGGTGGCGTACTC
CAGGACACAGGTGCCCGCCCGCTGCCCGTTCTCCAGAAGCTCATAGATGCTGTTGCTGTAAACCCGATCC
TTGATGCCAGCACGGTCACCGGTCTGCTGGGGCAGTTTATCCAGGAAGCGAATGTTGGGGTCAGCCATAC
TCAGGTTATCAGGCACCCCACAGTCCAATGGGAGGAGAATATACAGCCGCTGGCTCACTGCACCCCGTAG
CAGGTTGTTGTAATGCTGATTGTAAGTTCGAATCCGGGCCTGGAGCTCTGGCAGGATCAGCCGCAGATAT
CCGATGTAATATGACCATGCCAGCCCATGGGCCACGTTGAAATTCCCTTTTTCACACACTGCAGAGATCT
CAGCTGGGGCCAGGCCCTTGAGGCCCAGGAGGATGTTCAGTGCCTGCGAGAGGCCCAGGAGGGCAAGCAT
CCAAGTGAAGGGCGGGCCGACCGCATTTGGGAGGGAGTAGTAGAAATAGATGGACAGCAGCAACAGGGCC
CCACGGCGGAGGGGGCAGCCCAGGCAGGCCCGCACAGTCCTCCAGTAGCTGCCCCGGTACCTGGAGTGGA
TGTGGCGCAGCTCCTCAGCCAGGCTGCAGACCCCGTTTAACAGCAGTCCCAGCTGCAGGGAGGCTAGGTG
GAGCACCAGGTACCGGAGAGTGTGCTCTGGTGGCTCTCCTAGCCCCCAAAGGGTCACCAGGCAGGCACTC
AGCAGAACCAAGGCTGCCTTCTGGGCCCCGTGACCCCTGGGACACGGGATGGATGGATGCAGGCTGGAGT
GGGGCATAGCGTAATCTGGTACGTCGTATGGGTACATGGATCCGGCAGTCTAGAGGATGGTCCACCCCCG
GGGTCGGCAGCCTTCACGTGGGCGGCGTGTATCCAAGCTGCGATGCCGTCTACTTTGAGGGCGGTGGGGG
TGGTCAGCAGGACTGTGTAAGGTCCTTTCCAGCGAGGTTCTAGGTTCTTAGTCTGGTGTCGGCGGACCCA
CACTGTGTCGCCGACTCGGTAAGGGTGAGGTACCACCGGTCGGTCCAGTTGTTCTTGGTAGGCTGCCGCC
AGAGGTCTCCAGACTTCGTGCTGGACTAAGTAGAGAGCCTGTAAGTGAGCTTGGAGAGAGGGGCTGTTAG
TAACTCTTGTCATGTCAGGGTCAGGGAAGTTTACAAGGGGCGGGGGTGCCCCATATAAGATCTCATATGG
CCATATGGGGGCGCCTAGAGAAGGAGTGAGGGCTGGATAAAGGGAGGATCGAGGCGGGGTCGAACGAGGA
GGTTCAAGGGGGAGAGACGGGGCGGATGGAGGAAGAGGAGGCGGAGGCTTAGGGTGTACAAAGGGCTTGA
CCCAGGGAGGGGGGTCAAAAGCCAAGGCTTCCCAGGTCACGATGTAGGGGACCTGGTCTGGGTGTCCATG
CGGGCCAGGTGAAAAGACCTTGATCTTAACCTGGGTGATGAGGTCTCGGTTAAAGGTGCCGTCTCGCGGC
CATCCGACGTTAAAGGTTGGCCATTCTGCAGAGCAGAAGGTAACCCAACGTCTCTTCTTGACATCTACCG
ACTGGTTGTGAGCGATCCGCTCGACATCTTTCCAGTGACCTAAGGTCAAACTTAAGGGAGTGGTAACAGT
CTGGCCCGGGCCCATATTTTCAGACAAATACAGAAACACAGTCAGACAGAGACAACACAGAACGATGCTG
CAGCAGACAAGACGCGCGGCGCGGCTTCGGTCCCAAACCG
